>Addgene plasmid #183777 | pET11-PC-H6 | addgene full sequence | sequence record 360072 | Addgene NGS Result
TTCTCATGTTTGACAGCTTATCATCGATAAGCTTTAATGCGGTAGTTTATCACAGTTAAATTGCTAACGC
AGTCAGGCACCGTGTATGAAATCTAACAATGCGCTCATCGTCATCCTCGGCACCGTCACCCTGGATGCTG
TAGGCATAGGCTTGGTTATGCCGGTACTGCCGGGCCTCTTGCGGGATATCCGGATATAGTTCCTCCTTTC
AGCAAAAAACCCCTCAAGACCCGTTTAGAGGCCCCAAGGGGTTATGCTAGTTATTGCTCAGCGGTGGCAG
CAGCCAACTCAGCTTCCTTTCGGGCTTTGTTAGCAGCCGGATCCTTATTAATGGTGGTGATGGTGATGCA
TAGCTACTGGCGACGAATCGCCTTTCATGTCGCGCTCACGAAAAAACCCGCGCTCCGTCTTGCACTCGCG
TATGGTAACGGTCTCCAGGTTTACGGTGACGTCTGTGATCACCACCCGGTTGGATATGTTGCATTTGGCC
GGCAGCCAGAAGCGCGGCGGAAGGGCACGCGGCGAAAGAGGAGTAAGCGGCTGTTTCTGGTTGATAGCCA
GGTTGTTGCACGGTTTTGGTATGTTATTGTTCTCGGAAGGAACCTGTGGCGCCTGTTGGTTGCCTTCCTC
GTTGGCTACTTCTTCTTCCTCAGCTCCGGACTCTGCGGGCGTTGTGTTTATGGCTTCTGTGGCCAGTGGG
GTGGCCTGCTGCTCAGATTTCAGCTGCGTTGCAGCCTCGCTGGCAATCTTTTCCGCTTGCTGCTGATCCT
GGAAGGGCTGCTGCTGGCTGGGAGTTACCTGCTGGGTCGGCTGAGGCTTAATAGTGGGGCCATCTGGGGA
GGTCTTAATCGTAACTCCAATCTTGCCCGATTCCTTGAGCACCTCGGCTTTGCGTTTGGTGCCGATCAGC
GGCTGATCCTCGGAGCTGGAGGAGTTGCTGTCCGGCTCGGGGACAAATGAGTTGTGCGTGAAGCTGCTGT
TCGAGGAGGAGCTGTGATCAATGCGCTGACGCTTGGACTCGTGGTGGTGGTGATGATGATGGTGGGTCAG
CGGAGATTCCGAGCGCCGTCCACTGTTGCGTTCGGACTTGATGTGGTGATGATGGTGGTGGTGGTGATGG
TGCTTCTTCTCCTTCTTCGACTCCTTATCGTGGGTAGCCGATGAGGTGGTGGCTTGATGCGTGTCCACAT
CGTTTTCGGTGAAGGTGTACTCATCCTCCTCGGATTCCGGCTCCGGATCGGGTTCTTTCTCCTTCTTCTT
AATGCCTCGCTTGGAGGGAGTTCCGGAGGATTTGTTCGTTTGTTCGTAGATGTCGATGAGGCGGCGATCC
AGGATGTTTACCTCCGGTTCCCAGGTGTTGTAGCGCTGGTTCCAGCCCTTCCACTTGACACGGTACTCCA
CGACGCCCTTCTTAACGCGCTTTTGGATGATTTTCTCAGCCGCGTACACTAGATCGACTGGATCGTCGGT
CGCATTGTCGCGCCCCAACTTCCCCTTACTCCCCTTGCCTCGACCAGTCATATGTATATCTCCTTCTTAA
AGTTAAACAAAATTATTTCTAGAGGGGAATTGTTATCCGCTCACAATTCCCCTATAGTGAGTCGTATTAA
TTTCGCGGGATCGAGATCTCGATCCTCTACGCCGGACGCATCGTGGCCGGCATCACCGGCGCCACAGGTG
CGGTTGCTGGCGCCTATATCGCCGACATCACCGATGGGGAAGATCGGGCTCGCCACTTCGGGCTCATGAG
CGCTTGTTTCGGCGTGGGTATGGTGGCAGGCCCCGTGGCCGGGGGACTGTTGGGCGCCATCTCCTTGCAT
GCACCATTCCTTGCGGCGGCGGTGCTCAACGGCCTCAACCTACTACTGGGCTGCTTCCTAATGCAGGAGT
CGCATAAGGGAGAGCGTCGAGATCCCGGACACCATCGAATGGCGCAAAACCTTTCGCGGTATGGCATGAT
AGCGCCCGGAAGAGAGTCAATTCAGGGTGGTGAATGTGAAACCAGTAACGTTATACGATGTCGCAGAGTA
TGCCGGTGTCTCTTATCAGACCGTTTCCCGCGTGGTGAACCAGGCCAGCCACGTTTCTGCGAAAACGCGG
GAAAAAGTGGAAGCGGCGATGGCGGAGCTGAATTACATTCCCAACCGCGTGGCACAACAACTGGCGGGCA
AACAGTCGTTGCTGATTGGCGTTGCCACCTCCAGTCTGGCCCTGCACGCGCCGTCGCAAATTGTCGCGGC
GATTAAATCTCGCGCCGATCAACTGGGTGCCAGCGTGGTGGTGTCGATGGTAGAACGAAGCGGCGTCGAA
GCCTGTAAAGCGGCGGTGCACAATCTTCTCGCGCAACGCGTCAGTGGGCTGATCATTAACTATCCGCTGG
ATGACCAGGATGCCATTGCTGTGGAAGCTGCCTGCACTAATGTTCCGGCGTTATTTCTTGATGTCTCTGA
CCAGACACCCATCAACAGTATTATTTTCTCCCATGAAGACGGTACGCGACTGGGCGTGGAGCATCTGGTC
GCATTGGGTCACCAGCAAATCGCGCTGTTAGCGGGCCCATTAAGTTCTGTCTCGGCGCGTCTGCGTCTGG
CTGGCTGGCATAAATATCTCACTCGCAATCAAATTCAGCCGATAGCGGAACGGGAAGGCGACTGGAGTGC
CATGTCCGGTTTTCAACAAACCATGCAAATGCTGAATGAGGGCATCGTTCCCACTGCGATGCTGGTTGCC
AACGATCAGATGGCGCTGGGCGCAATGCGCGCCATTACCGAGTCCGGGCTGCGCGTTGGTGCGGATATCT
CGGTAGTGGGATACGACGATACCGAAGACAGCTCATGTTATATCCCGCCGTTAACCACCATCAAACAGGA
TTTTCGCCTGCTGGGGCAAACCAGCGTGGACCGCTTGCTGCAACTCTCTCAGGGCCAGGCGGTGAAGGGC
AATCAGCTGTTGCCCGTCTCACTGGTGAAAAGAAAAACCACCCTGGCGCCCAATACGCAAACCGCCTCTC
CCCGCGCGTTGGCCGATTCATTAATGCAGCTGGCACGACAGGTTTCCCGACTGGAAAGCGGGCAGTGAGC
GCAACGCAATTAATGTAAGTTAGCTCACTCATTAGGCACCGGGATCTCGACCGATGCCCTTGAGAGCCTT
CAACCCAGTCAGCTCCTTCCGGTGGGCGCGGGGCATGACTATCGTCGCCGCACTTATGACTGTCTTCTTT
ATCATGCAACTCGTAGGACAGGTGCCGGCAGCGCTCTGGGTCATTTTCGGCGAGGACCGCTTTCGCTGGA
GCGCGACGATGATCGGCCTGTCGCTTGCGGTATTCGGAATCTTGCACGCCCTCGCTCAAGCCTTCGTCAC
TGGTCCCGCCACCAAACGTTTCGGCGAGAAGCAGGCCATTATCGCCGGCATGGCGGCCGACGCGCTGGGC
TACGTCTTGCTGGCGTTCGCGACGCGAGGCTGGATGGCCTTCCCCATTATGATTCTTCTCGCTTCCGGCG
GCATCGGGATGCCCGCGTTGCAGGCCATGCTGTCCAGGCAGGTAGATGACGACCATCAGGGACAGCTTCA
AGGATCGCTCGCGGCTCTTACCAGCCTAACTTCGATCATTGGACCGCTGATCGTCACGGCGATTTATGCC
GCCTCGGCGAGCACATGGAACGGGTTGGCATGGATTGTAGGCGCCGCCCTATACCTTGTCTGCCTCCCCG
CGTTGCGTCGCGGTGCATGGAGCCGGGCCACCTCGACCTGAATGGAAGCCGGCGGCACCTCGCTAACGGA
TTCACCACTCCAAGAATTGGAGCCAATCAATTCTTGCGGAGAACTGTGAATGCGCAAACCAACCCTTGGC
AGAACATATCCATCGCGTCCGCCATCTCCAGCAGCCGCACGCGGCGCATCTCGGGCAGCGTTGGGTCCTG
GCCACGGGTGCGCATGATCGTGCTCCTGTCGTTGAGGACCCGGCTAGGCTGGCGGGGTTGCCTTACTGGT
TAGCAGAATGAATCACCGATACGCGAGCGAACGTGAAGCGACTGCTGCTGCAAAACGTCTGCGACCTGAG
CAACAACATGAATGGTCTTCGGTTTCCGTGTTTCGTAAAGTCTGGAAACGCGGAAGTCAGCGCCCTGCAC
CATTATGTTCCGGATCTGCATCGCAGGATGCTGCTGGCTACCCTGTGGAACACCTACATCTGTATTAACG
AAGCGCTGGCATTGACCCTGAGTGATTTTTCTCTGGTCCCGCCGCATCCATACCGCCAGTTGTTTACCCT
CACAACGTTCCAGTAACCGGGCATGTTCATCATCAGTAACCCGTATCGTGAGCATCCTCTCTCGTTTCAT
CGGTATCATTACCCCCATGAACAGAAATCCCCCTTACACGGAGGCATCAGTGACCAAACAGGAAAAAACC
GCCCTTAACATGGCCCGCTTTATCAGAAGCCAGACATTAACGCTTCTGGAGAAACTCAACGAGCTGGACG
CGGATGAACAGGCAGACATCTGTGAATCGCTTCACGACCACGCTGATGAGCTTTACCGCAGCTGCCTCGC
GCGTTTCGGTGATGACGGTGAAAACCTCTGACACATGCAGCTCCCGGAGACGGTCACAGCTTGTCTGTAA
GCGGATGCCGGGAGCAGACAAGCCCGTCAGGGCGCGTCAGCGGGTGTTGGCGGGTGTCGGGGCGCAGCCA
TGACCCAGTCACGTAGCGATAGCGGAGTGTATACTGGCTTAACTATGCGGCATCAGAGCAGATTGTACTG
AGAGTGCACCATTGCGGTGTGAAATACCGCACAGATGCGTAAGGAGAAAATACCGCATCAGGCGCTCTTC
CGCTTCCTCGCTCACTGACTCGCTGCGCTCGGTCGTTCGGCTGCGGCGAGCGGTATCAGCTCACTCAAAG
GCGGTAATACGGTTATCCACAGAATCAGGGGATAACGCAGGAAAGAACATGTGAGCAAAAGGCCAGCAAA
AGGCCAGGAACCGTAAAAAGGCCGCGTTGCTGGCGTTTTTCCATAGGCTCCGCCCCCCTGACGAGCATCA
CAAAAATCGACGCTCAAGTCAGAGGTGGCGAAACCCGACAGGACTATAAAGATACCAGGCGTTTCCCCCT
GGAAGCTCCCTCGTGCGCTCTCCTGTTCCGACCCTGCCGCTTACCGGATACCTGTCCGCCTTTCTCCCTT
CGGGAAGCGTGGCGCTTTCTCATAGCTCACGCTGTAGGTATCTCAGTTCGGTGTAGGTCGTTCGCTCCAA
GCTGGGCTGTGTGCACGAACCCCCCGTTCAGCCCGACCGCTGCGCCTTATCCGGTAACTATCGTCTTGAG
TCCAACCCGGTAAGACACGACTTATCGCCACTGGCAGCAGCCACTGGTAACAGGATTAGCAGAGCGAGGT
ATGTAGGCGGTGCTACAGAGTTCTTGAAGTGGTGGCCTAACTACGGCTACACTAGAAGGACAGTATTTGG
TATCTGCGCTCTGCTGAAGCCAGTTACCTTCGGAAAAAGAGTTGGTAGCTCTTGATCCGGCAAACAAACC
ACCGCTGGTAGCGGTGGTTTTTTTGTTTGCAAGCAGCAGATTACGCGCAGAAAAAAAGGATCTCAAGAAG
ATCCTTTGATCTTTTCTACGGGGTCTGACGCTCAGTGGAACGAAAACTCACGTTAAGGGATTTTGGTCAT
GAGATTATCAAAAAGGATCTTCACCTAGATCCTTTTAAATTAAAAATGAAGTTTTAAATCAATCTAAAGT
ATATATGAGTAAACTTGGTCTGACAGTTACCAATGCTTAATCAGTGAGGCACCTATCTCAGCGATCTGTC
TATTTCGTTCATCCATAGTTGCCTGACTCCCCGTCGTGTAGATAACTACGATACGGGAGGGCTTACCATC
TGGCCCCAGTGCTGCAATGATACCGCGAGACCCACGCTCACCGGCTCCAGATTTATCAGCAATAAACCAG
CCAGCCGGAAGGGCCGAGCGCAGAAGTGGTCCTGCAACTTTATCCGCCTCCATCCAGTCTATTAATTGTT
GCCGGGAAGCTAGAGTAAGTAGTTCGCCAGTTAATAGTTTGCGCAACGTTGTTGCCATTGCTGCAGGCAT
CGTGGTGTCACGCTCGTCGTTTGGTATGGCTTCATTCAGCTCCGGTTCCCAACGATCAAGGCGAGTTACA
TGATCCCCCATGTTGTGCAAAAAAGCGGTTAGCTCCTTCGGTCCTCCGATCGTTGTCAGAAGTAAGTTGG
CCGCAGTGTTATCACTCATGGTTATGGCAGCACTGCATAATTCTCTTACTGTCATGCCATCCGTAAGATG
CTTTTCTGTGACTGGTGAGTACTCAACCAAGTCATTCTGAGAATAGTGTATGCGGCGACCGAGTTGCTCT
TGCCCGGCGTCAACACGGGATAATACCGCGCCACATAGCAGAACTTTAAAAGTGCTCATCATTGGAAAAC
GTTCTTCGGGGCGAAAACTCTCAAGGATCTTACCGCTGTTGAGATCCAGTTCGATGTAACCCACTCGTGC
ACCCAACTGATCTTCAGCATCTTTTACTTTCACCAGCGTTTCTGGGTGAGCAAAAACAGGAAGGCAAAAT
GCCGCAAAAAAGGGAATAAGGGCGACACGGAAATGTTGAATACTCATACTCTTCCTTTTTCAATATTATT
GAAGCATTTATCAGGGTTATTGTCTCATGAGCGGATACATATTTGAATGTATTTAGAAAAATAAACAAAT
AGGGGTTCCGCGCACATTTCCCCGAAAAGTGCCACCTGACGTCTAAGAAACCATTATTATCATGACATTA
ACCTATAAAAATAGGCGTATCACGAGGCCCTTTCGTCTTCAAGAA
Features (pLannotate 1.2.2; 19 found; start..end, strand, type, name):
     10..38      +  promoter       tet promoter: E. coli promoter for tetracycline efflux protein gene
     86..190     +  CDS            TcR (fragment): tetracycline efflux protein; tet; confers resistance to tetracycline
    213..260     -  terminator     T7 terminator: transcription terminator for bacteriophage T7 RNA polymerase
    268..317     -  CDS            SET1 (fragment): solubility-enhancement tag derived from T7 phage gene 10B
    352..1521    -  CDS            Pc: PC_DROME - Experimental evidence at protein level: Swiss-Prot protein existence level 1. Polycomb group (PcG) protein. PcG proteins act by forming multiprotein complexes, which are required to maintain the transcriptionally repressive state of homeotic genes throughout development. PcG proteins are not required to initiate repression, but to maintain it during later stages of development. Component of the PcG multiprotein PRC1 complex, a complex that acts via chromatin remodeling and modification of histones; it mediates monoubiquitination of histone H2A 'Lys-118', rendering chromatin heritabl
   1529..1551    -  RBS            RBS: efficient ribosome binding site from bacteriophage T7 gene 10 (Olins and Rangwala, 1989)
   1566..1590    -  protein_bind   lac operator: The lac repressor binds to the lac operator to inhibit transcription in E. coli. This inhibition can be relieved by adding lactose or isopropyl-β-D-thiogalactopyranoside (IPTG). lac repressor encoded by lacI
   1591..1609    -  promoter       T7 promoter: promoter for bacteriophage T7 RNA polymerase
   1631..1910    +  CDS            TcR (fragment): tetracycline efflux protein; tet; confers resistance to tetracycline
   1918..1995    +  promoter       lacI promoter: lacI
   1996..3078    +  CDS            lacI: lac repressor; lacI; The lac repressor binds to the lac operator to inhibit transcription in E. coli. This inhibition can be relieved by adding lactose or isopropyl-β-D-thiogalactopyranoside (IPTG).
   3091..3112    +  protein_bind   CAP binding site: CAP binding activates transcription in the presence of cAMP. E. coli catabolite activator protein
   3127..3751    +  CDS            TcR (fragment): tetracycline efflux protein; tet; confers resistance to tetracycline
   3993..4373    -  CDS            YPB1_ECOLX: Protein predicted: Swiss-Prot protein existence level 4. From Escherichia coli.
   4390..4581    +  CDS            rop: Rop protein, which maintains plasmids at low copy number; rop
   4683..4822    +  misc_feature   bom: basis of mobility region from pBR322
   5008..5596    -  rep_origin     ori: high-copy-number ColE1/pMB1/pBR322/pUC origin of replication
   5767..6627    -  CDS            AmpR: β-lactamase; bla; confers resistance to ampicillin, carbenicillin, and related antibiotics
   6628..6732    -  promoter       AmpR promoter: bla
