[The description below was written by a language model from this plasmid's Addgene catalogue record and pLannotate feature annotations shown in this document.]
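Description:
pET11-PC-H6 is a bacterial expression plasmid built on the pET-11d backbone for producing Drosophila melanogaster Polycomb (Pc), a PRC1-complex Polycomb group protein, in E. coli. The roughly 1.17 kb full-length Pc coding sequence, derived from a Drosophila cDNA clone, was inserted between NdeI and NsiI sites and, according to the catalogue record, carries a six-histidine tag at its C-terminus. The automated feature table does not annotate the His tag separately. It does flag a short fragment resembling the T7 gene 10-derived tag sequence between the Pc reading frame and the terminator, which is probably residual vector sequence.

Expression follows the standard pET arrangement. A T7 promoter with an adjacent lac operator and the T7 gene 10 ribosome binding site drives the insert, and a T7 terminator lies downstream. The plasmid-borne lacI gene supplies lac repressor, so transcription is held off until IPTG induction in a host that provides T7 RNA polymerase.

The plasmid replicates from a pBR322-type ColE1/pMB1 origin accompanied by rop and the bom region, which is consistent with its low-copy listing, and it is selected with ampicillin through the bla gene. Several tetracycline-resistance fragments are annotated, but these are non-functional remnants of the pBR322 ancestry interrupted by the expression cassette and lacI.

The sequenced record is 6,835 nt, slightly shorter than the stated total of 6,874 bp. According to the record, purified PC-H6 was used as an immunogen to raise rabbit antibodies and in GST-CBP pull-down assays examining the interaction between Polycomb and CBP.
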