Addgene plasmid #183777: pET11-PC-H6
Purpose: Express PC-H6 in E. coli. Purified PC-H6 was used for for generating antibodies in rabbits and for GST-CBP pull-down assays.
Depositing lab: Peter Harte. Depositing organization: Case Western Reserve University. Publication: Polycomb inhibits histone acetylation by CBP by binding directly to its catalytic domain. Tie F, Banerjee R, Fu C, Stratton CA, Fang M, Harte PJ. Proc Natl Acad Sci U S A. 2016 Feb 9;113(6):E744-53. doi: 10.1073/pnas.1515465113. Epub 2016 Jan 22. PubMed 26802126.
Backbone
  Vector backbone: pET-11d
  Backbone size w/o insert (bp): 5680
  Total vector size (bp): 6874
  Vector type: Bacterial Expression
Growth in bacteria
  Bacterial resistance: Ampicillin, 100 μg/mL
  Growth temperature: 37°C
  Growth strain: DH5alpha
  Copy number: Low Copy
Gene/Insert
  Gene/Insert name: Polycomb (alt name: Pc)
  Species: D. melanogaster (fly)
  Insert size (bp): 1170
  Entrez Gene: Pc (a.k.a. Dmel_CG32443, CG32443, CG7618, DmPc, Dmel\CG32443, PC, Pc-G, PcG, dPC, pc)
  Promoter: T7
  Tag / fusion protein: 6 His tag at the C-terminus
  Cloning method: Restriction Enzyme; 5′ cloning site NdeI (not destroyed); 3′ cloning site NsiI (not destroyed)
  Sequencing primers: 5′ ATGACTGGTCGAGGCAAGGGG
Resource information
  A portion of this plasmid was derived from a plasmid made by: full length of PC clone (RE66837) was from the Berkeley Drosophila Genome Resource Center.
Terms and licenses: Academic/Nonprofit Terms; Industry Terms: Not Available to Industry
How to cite: pET11-PC-H6 was a gift from Peter Harte (Addgene plasmid # 183777 ; http://n2t.net/addgene:183777 ; RRID:Addgene_183777)
