>Addgene plasmid #183777 | pET11-PC-H6 | depositor partial sequence | sequence record 360071 | pET11-PC-H6 sequence 1170 bps
ATGACTGGTCGAGGCAAGGGGAGTAAGGGGAAGTTGGGGCGCGACAATGCGACCGACGATCCAGTCGATC
TAGTGTACGCGGCTGAGAAAATCATCCAAAAGCGCGTTAAGAAGGGCGTCGTGGAGTACCGTGTCAAGTG
GAAGGGCTGGAACCAGCGCTACAACACCTGGGAACCGGAGGTAAACATCCTGGATCGCCGCCTCATCGAC
ATCTACGAACAAACGAACAAATCCTCCGGAACTCCCTCCAAGCGAGGCATTAAGAAGAAGGAGAAAGAAC
CCGATCCGGAGCCGGAATCCGAGGAGGATGAGTACACCTTCACCGAAAACGATGTGGACACGCATCAAGC
CACCACCTCATCGGCTACCCACGATAAGGAGTCGAAGAAGGAGAAGAAGCACCATCACCACCACCACCAT
CATCACCACATCAAGTCCGAACGCAACAGTGGACGGCGCTCGGAATCTCCGCTGACCCACCATCATCATC
ACCACCACCACGAGTCCAAGCGTCAGCGCATTGATCACAGCTCCTCCTCGAACAGCAGCTTCACGCACAA
CTCATTTGTCCCCGAGCCGGACAGCAACTCCTCCAGCTCCGAGGATCAGCCGCTGATCGGCACCAAACGC
AAAGCCGAGGTGCTCAAGGAATCGGGCAAGATTGGAGTTACGATTAAGACCTCCCCAGATGGCCCCACTA
TTAAGCCTCAGCCGACCCAGCAGGTAACTCCCAGCCAGCAGCAGCCCTTCCAGGATCAGCAGCAAGCGGA
AAAGATTGCCAGCGAGGCTGCAACGCAGCTGAAATCTGAGCAGCAGGCCACCCCACTGGCCACAGAAGCC
ATAAACACAACGCCCGCAGAGTCCGGAGCTGAGGAAGAAGAAGTAGCCAACGAGGAAGGCAACCAACAGG
CGCCACAGGTTCCTTCCGAGAACAATAACATACCAAAACCGTGCAACAACCTGGCTATCAACCAGAAACA
GCCGCTTACTCCTCTTTCGCCGCGTGCCCTTCCGCCGCGCTTCTGGCTGCCGGCCAAATGCAACATATCC
AACCGGGTGGTGATCACAGACGTCACCGTAAACCTGGAGACCGTTACCATACGCGAGTGCAAGACGGAGC
GCGGGTTTTTTCGTGAGCGCGACATGAAAGGCGATTCGTCGCCAGTAGCT
